Addgene plasmid #179321: pEGFP-mCCK2R-stop
Purpose: Express mouse cholecystokinin 2 receptor (untagged) in mammalian cells
Depositing lab: Christian Gruber. Depositing organization: Medical University of Vienna. Publication: Discovery of the cyclotide caripe 11 as a ligand of the cholecystokinin-2 receptor. Taghizadeh MS, Retzl B, Muratspahic E, Trenk C, Casanova E, Moghadam A, Afsharifar A, Niazi A, Gruber CW. Sci Rep. 2022 Jun 2;12(1):9215. doi: 10.1038/s41598-022-13142-z. PubMed 35654807.
Backbone
  Vector backbone: pEGFP-N1
  Total vector size (bp): 6076
  Vector type: Mammalian Expression
  Selectable markers: Neomycin (select with G418)
Growth in bacteria
  Bacterial resistance: Kanamycin, 50 μg/mL
  Growth temperature: 37°C
  Growth strain: DH5alpha
  Copy number: Unknown
Gene/Insert
  Gene/Insert name: mouse cholecystokinin2 receptor (alt names: CCK2R; CCKBR)
  Species: M. musculus (mouse)
  Mutation: stop codon after ORF
  GenBank ID: NM_007627
  Promoter: CMV
  Cloning method: Restriction Enzyme; 5′ cloning site HindIII (not destroyed); 3′ cloning site BamHI (not destroyed)
  Sequencing primers: 5′ GAGGTCTATATAAGCAGAGC; 3′ ACTTGTGGCCGTTTACGTC
Terms and licenses: Academic/Nonprofit Terms; Industry Terms: Not Available to Industry
How to cite: pEGFP-mCCK2R-stop was a gift from Christian Gruber (Addgene plasmid # 179321 ; http://n2t.net/addgene:179321 ; RRID:Addgene_179321)
