[The description below was written by a language model from this plasmid's Addgene catalogue record and pLannotate feature annotations shown in this document.]
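Description:
pEGFP-mCCK2R-stop is a 6,076 bp mammalian expression plasmid built on the pEGFP-N1 backbone and designed to produce the mouse cholecystokinin 2 receptor (CCK2R, also called CCKBR) without a tag. The receptor coding sequence was inserted between the HindIII and BamHI sites, both of which are retained. It lies directly downstream of the human cytomegalovirus immediate early enhancer and promoter. In the parental vector, an insert at this position would normally be read through into the downstream EGFP coding sequence to give a C-terminal fluorescent fusion. Here a stop codon has been kept after the receptor open reading frame, so translation ends before the residual multiple cloning site. The EGFP sequence is still physically present but should not be fused to the receptor. Transcripts are terminated by the SV40 polyadenylation signal. The automated annotation labels the insert by similarity to the human CCKBR protein, but the catalogue entry records it as the mouse gene.

For propagation in E. coli the plasmid carries a high-copy ColE1/pUC-type origin, and an f1 origin is also present. A single NeoR/KanR (Tn5 aminoglycoside phosphotransferase) gene provides both selections. A bacterial promoter drives it for kanamycin resistance in bacteria, and the SV40 enhancer/early promoter drives it for G418 selection of transfected mammalian cells, with the HSV TK polyadenylation signal downstream. The short large T antigen, ble and bGH poly(A) annotations are fragment matches in the backbone rather than functional elements.

The associated work concerns identifying a cyclotide ligand of this receptor. This suggests the construct serves to express unmodified receptor in cultured cells for ligand studies, although the record does not specify the assays used.
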