Features (pLannotate 1.2.2; 15 found; start..end, strand, type, name):
     61..364     +  enhancer       CMV enhancer: human cytomegalovirus immediate early enhancer
    365..568     +  promoter       CMV promoter: human cytomegalovirus (CMV) immediate early promoter
    597..1952    +  CDS            CCKBR: GASR_HUMAN - Also known as CCKRB. Experimental evidence at protein level: Swiss-Prot protein existence level 1. Isoform 2 is constitutively activated and may regulate cancer cell proliferation via a gastrin-independent mechanism. From Homo sapiens (Human).
   1956..2008    +  misc_feature   MCS: multiple cloning site
   2022..2741    +  CDS            EGFP: the original enhanced GFP (Yang et al., 1996) mammalian codon-optimized
   2758..2841    +  CDS            large T antigen (fragment): large T antigen from SV40 (simian virus 40)
   2864..2985    +  polyA_signal   SV40 poly(A) signal: SV40 polyadenylation signal
   3019..3447    -  rep_origin     f1 ori (sequence partly withheld): f1 bacteriophage origin of replication; arrow indicates direction of (+) strand synthesis
   3474..3578    +  promoter       AmpR promoter: bla
   3580..3937    +  promoter       SV40 promoter: SV40 enhancer and early promoter
   3972..4766    +  CDS            NeoR/KanR: aminoglycoside phosphotransferase from Tn5; aph(3')-II (or nptII); confers resistance to neomycin, kanamycin, and G418 (Geneticin®)
   4787..4939    +  CDS            ble (fragment): BLE_KLEPN - Experimental evidence at protein level: Swiss-Prot protein existence level 1. Binding protein with a strong affinity to the bleomycin family of antibiotics. Binds to CL990; an antimitotic-antibiotic compound. From Klebsiella pneumoniae.
   4998..5045    +  polyA_signal   HSV TK poly(A) signal: herpes simplex virus thymidine kinase polyadenylation signal (Cole and Stacy, 1985)
   5136..5152    -  polyA_signal   bGH poly(A) signal (fragment): bovine growth hormone polyadenylation signal
   5374..5962    +  rep_origin     ori: high-copy-number ColE1/pMB1/pBR322/pUC origin of replication
>Addgene plasmid #179321 | pEGFP-mCCK2R-stop | addgene full sequence | sequence record 353874 | Addgene NGS Result
TAGTTATTAATAGTAATCAATTACGGGGTCATTAGTTCATAGCCCATATATGGAGTTCCGCGTTACATAA
CTTACGGTAAATGGCCCGCCTGGCTGACCGCCCAACGACCCCCGCCCATTGACGTCAATAATGACGTATG
TTCCCATAGTAACGCCAATAGGGACTTTCCATTGACGTCAATGGGTGGAGTATTTACGGTAAACTGCCCA
CTTGGCAGTACATCAAGTGTATCATATGCCAAGTACGCCCCCTATTGACGTCAATGACGGTAAATGGCCC
GCCTGGCATTATGCCCAGTACATGACCTTATGGGACTTTCCTACTTGGCAGTACATCTACGTATTAGTCA
TCGCTATTACCATGGTGATGCGGTTTTGGCAGTACATCAATGGGCGTGGATAGCGGTTTGACTCACGGGG
ATTTCCAAGTCTCCACCCCATTGACGTCAATGGGAGTTTGTTTTGGCACCAAAATCAACGGGACTTTCCA
AAATGTCGTAACAACTCCGCCCCATTGACGCAAATGGGCGGTAGGCGTGTACGGTGGGAGGTCTATATAA
GCAGAGCTGGTTTAGTGAACCGTCAGATCCGCTAGCATGGATCTGCTCAAGCTGAACCGCAGCTTGCAGG
GACCAGGACCCGGGTCAGGGTCTTCTTTGTGCCGCCCGGGTGTCTCCCTCCTCAACAGCAGTAGCGCCGG
CAACCTCAGCTGCGAGACCCCTCGTATCCGCGGAACCGGGACCAGAGAATTGGAGTTGACCATTCGAATC
ACCCTTTATGCGGTGATCTTTCTGATGAGTGTTGGCGGAAACGTGCTCATCATTGTGGTCCTGGGACTGA
GCCGACGCCTAAGAACGGTCACCAACGCCTTCCTACTCTCCCTGGCAGTCAGCGACCTCCTGCTGGCTGT
CGCTTGCATGCCCTTCACACTCCTGCCCAACCTCATGGGCACATTCATCTTCGGCACAGTCATCTGCAAG
GCCGTTTCCTACCTCATGGGGGTATCAGTGAGTGTGTCCACTCTAAATCTCGCGGCCATCGCCCTGGAGC
GATACAGCGCCATCTGCCGACCACTGCAAGCACGAGTGTGGCAGACACGCTCCCACGCAGCTCGGGTGAT
CTTAGCCACGTGGCTGCTGTCTGGATTGCTTATGGTCCCCTACCCTGTGTACACCGTGGTGCAGCCAGTG
GGGCCTCGAATACTGCAGTGCATGCATCTCTGGCCCAGTGAACGTGTCCAACAAATGTGGTCCGTGCTTC
TGCTAATACTGCTGTTCTTCATCCCGGGCGTGGTTATGGCAGTGGCCTATGGACTCATCTCCCGCGAACT
CTACCTAGGGCTCCGCTTTGATGGTGATAATGACAGCGAGACCCAAAGCCGGGTCCGAAACCAAGGGGGT
CTGCCGGGTGGGGCAGCACCAGGGCCTGTCCAACAGAACGGGGGTTGCCGGCATGTGACCAGCCTGACTG
GGGAAGACAGTGATGGCTGCTACGTGCAACTTCCACGTTCCCGACTGGAGATGACAACGCTGACCACGCC
CACTACTGGGCCAGGCCCTGGCCCTCGGCCCAACCAGGCCAAGCTGCTGGCTAAGAAGCGGGTGGTGCGA
ATGCTGCTGGTGATTGTTTTGCTTTTTTTCGTGTGTTGGCTGCCAGTGTACAGCGCCAACACGTGGCGTG
CCTTCGATGGCCCAGGCGCGCGCCGAGCACTCGCAGGGGCCCCTATCTCTTTCATCCACTTGCTGAGCTA
CACCTCTGCTTGTGCCAACCCCCTGGTCTACTGTTTCATGCACCGCCGCTTCCGCCAGGCCTGCCTGGAC
ACATGTGCCCGCTGTTGCCCACGCCCTCCACGAGCTCGCCCACGGCCTCTTCCGGATGAGGATCCTCCTA
CCCCCTCCATCGCTTCTCTGTCCAGGCTAAGCTATACCACCATCAGCACGCTGGGGCCTGGCTAGCTCGA
GCTCAAGCTTCGAATTCTGCAGTCGACGGTACCGCGGGCCCGGGATCCACCGGTCGCCACCATGGTGAGC
AAGGGCGAGGAGCTGTTCACCGGGGTGGTGCCCATCCTGGTCGAGCTGGACGGCGACGTAAACGGCCACA
AGTTCAGCGTGTCCGGCGAGGGCGAGGGCGATGCCACCTACGGCAAGCTGACCCTGAAGTTCATCTGCAC
CACCGGCAAGCTGCCCGTGCCCTGGCCCACCCTCGTGACCACCCTGACCTACGGCGTGCAGTGCTTCAGC
CGCTACCCCGACCACATGAAGCAGCACGACTTCTTCAAGTCCGCCATGCCCGAAGGCTACGTCCAGGAGC
GCACCATCTTCTTCAAGGACGACGGCAACTACAAGACCCGCGCCGAGGTGAAGTTCGAGGGCGACACCCT
GGTGAACCGCATCGAGCTGAAGGGCATCGACTTCAAGGAGGACGGCAACATCCTGGGGCACAAGCTGGAG
TACAACTACAACAGCCACAACGTCTATATCATGGCCGACAAGCAGAAGAACGGCATCAAGGTGAACTTCA
AGATCCGCCACAACATCGAGGACGGCAGCGTGCAGCTCGCCGACCACTACCAGCAGAACACCCCCATCGG
CGACGGCCCCGTGCTGCTGCCCGACAACCACTACCTGAGCACCCAGTCCGCCCTGAGCAAAGACCCCAAC
GAGAAGCGCGATCACATGGTCCTGCTGGAGTTCGTGACCGCCGCCGGGATCACTCTCGGCATGGACGAGC
TGTACAAGTAAAGCGGCCGCGACTCTAGATCATAATCAGCCATACCACATTTGTAGAGGTTTTACTTGCT
TTAAAAAACCTCCCACACCTCCCCCTGAACCTGAAACATAAAATGAATGCAATTGTTGTTGTTAACTTGT
TTATTGCAGCTTATAATGGTTACAAATAAAGCAATAGCATCACAAATTTCACAAATAAAGCATTTTTTTC
ACTGCATTCTAGTTGTGGTTTGTCCAAACTCATCAATGTATCTTAAGGCGTAAATTGTAAGCGTTAATAT
TTTGTTAAAATTCGCGTTAAATTTTTGTTAAATCAGCTCATTTTTTAACCAATAGGCCGAAATCGGCAAA
ATCCCTTATAAATCAAAAGAATAGACCGAGATAGGGT
[37 nt withheld, positions 3118-3154]
AAAGAACGTGGACTCCAACGTCAAAGG
[49 nt withheld, positions 3182-3230]
T
[91 nt withheld, positions 3232-3322]
G
[124 nt withheld, positions 3324-3447]
CAGGTGGCACTTTTCGGGGAAATGTGCGCGGAACCCCTATTTGTTTATTTTTCTAAATACATTCAAATAT
GTATCCGCTCATGAGACAATAACCCTGATAAATGCTTCAATAATATTGAAAAAGGAAGAGTCCTGAGGCG
GAAAGAACCAGCTGTGGAATGTGTGTCAGTTAGGGTGTGGAAAGTCCCCAGGCTCCCCAGCAGGCAGAAG
TATGCAAAGCATGCATCTCAATTAGTCAGCAACCAGGTGTGGAAAGTCCCCAGGCTCCCCAGCAGGCAGA
AGTATGCAAAGCATGCATCTCAATTAGTCAGCAACCATAGTCCCGCCCCTAACTCCGCCCATCCCGCCCC
TAACTCCGCCCAGTTCCGCCCATTCTCCGCCCCATGGCTGACTAATTTTTTTTATTTATGCAGAGGCCGA
GGCCGCCTCGGCCTCTGAGCTATTCCAGAAGTAGTGAGGAGGCTTTTTTGGAGGCCTAGGCTTTTGCAAA
GATCGATCAAGAGACAGGATGAGGATCGTTTCGCATGATTGAACAAGATGGATTGCACGCAGGTTCTCCG
GCCGCTTGGGTGGAGAGGCTATTCGGCTATGACTGGGCACAACAGACAATCGGCTGCTCTGATGCCGCCG
TGTTCCGGCTGTCAGCGCAGGGGCGCCCGGTTCTTTTTGTCAAGACCGACCTGTCCGGTGCCCTGAATGA
ACTGCAAGACGAGGCAGCGCGGCTATCGTGGCTGGCCACGACGGGCGTTCCTTGCGCAGCTGTGCTCGAC
GTTGTCACTGAAGCGGGAAGGGACTGGCTGCTATTGGGCGAAGTGCCGGGGCAGGATCTCCTGTCATCTC
ACCTTGCTCCTGCCGAGAAAGTATCCATCATGGCTGATGCAATGCGGCGGCTGCATACGCTTGATCCGGC
TACCTGCCCATTCGACCACCAAGCGAAACATCGCATCGAGCGAGCACGTACTCGGATGGAAGCCGGTCTT
GTCGATCAGGATGATCTGGACGAAGAGCATCAGGGGCTCGCGCCAGCCGAACTGTTCGCCAGGCTCAAGG
CGAGCATGCCCGACGGCGAGGATCTCGTCGTGACCCATGGCGATGCCTGCTTGCCGAATATCATGGTGGA
AAATGGCCGCTTTTCTGGATTCATCGACTGTGGCCGGCTGGGTGTGGCGGACCGCTATCAGGACATAGCG
TTGGCTACCCGTGATATTGCTGAAGAGCTTGGCGGCGAATGGGCTGACCGCTTCCTCGTGCTTTACGGTA
TCGCCGCTCCCGATTCGCAGCGCATCGCCTTCTATCGCCTTCTTGACGAGTTCTTCTGAGCGGGACTCTG
GGGTTCGAAATGACCGACCAAGCGACGCCCAACCTGCCATCACGAGATTTCGATTCCACCGCCGCCTTCT
ATGAAAGGTTGGGCTTCGGAATCGTTTTCCGGGACGCCGGCTGGATGATCCTCCAGCGCGGGGATCTCAT
GCTGGAGTTCTTCGCCCACCCTAGGGGGAGGCTAACTGAAACACGGAAGGAGACAATACCGGAAGGAACC
CGCGCTATGACGGCAATAAAAAGACAGAATAAAACGCACGGTGTTGGGTCGTTTGTTCATAAACGCGGGG
TTCGGTCCCAGGGCTGGCACTCTGTCGATACCCCACCGAGACCCCATTGGGGCCAATACGCCCGCGTTTC
TTCCTTTTCCCCACCCCACCCCCCAAGTTCGGGTGAAGGCCCAGGGCTCGCAGCCAACGTCGGGGCGGCA
GGCCCTGCCATAGCCTCAGGTTACTCATATATACTTTAGATTGATTTAAAACTTCATTTTTAATTTAAAA
GGATCTAGGTGAAGATCCTTTTTGATAATCTCATGACCAAAATCCCTTAACGTGAGTTTTCGTTCCACTG
AGCGTCAGACCCCGTAGAAAAGATCAAAGGATCTTCTTGAGATCCTTTTTTTCTGCGCGTAATCTGCTGC
TTGCAAACAAAAAAACCACCGCTACCAGCGGTGGTTTGTTTGCCGGATCAAGAGCTACCAACTCTTTTTC
CGAAGGTAACTGGCTTCAGCAGAGCGCAGATACCAAATACTGTTCTTCTAGTGTAGCCGTAGTTAGGCCA
CCACTTCAAGAACTCTGTAGCACCGCCTACATACCTCGCTCTGCTAATCCTGTTACCAGTGGCTGCTGCC
AGTGGCGATAAGTCGTGTCTTACCGGGTTGGACTCAAGACGATAGTTACCGGATAAGGCGCAGCGGTCGG
GCTGAACGGGGGGTTCGTGCACACAGCCCAGCTTGGAGCGAACGACCTACACCGAACTGAGATACCTACA
GCGTGAGCTATGAGAAAGCGCCACGCTTCCCGAAGGGAGAAAGGCGGACAGGTATCCGGTAAGCGGCAGG
GTCGGAACAGGAGAGCGCACGAGGGAGCTTCCAGGGGGAAACGCCTGGTATCTTTATAGTCCTGTCGGGT
TTCGCCACCTCTGACTTGAGCGTCGATTTTTGTGATGCTCGTCAGGGGGGCGGAGCCTATGGAAAAACGC
CAGCAACGCGGCCTTTTTACGGTTCCTGGCCTTTTGCTGGCCTTTTGCTCACATGTTCTTTCCTGCGTTA
TCCCCTGATTCTGTGGATAACCGTATTACCGCCATGCAT
