>Addgene plasmid #179321 | pEGFP-mCCK2R-stop | depositor partial sequence | sequence record 348446 | pEGFP-mCCK2R-stop sequence 1359 bps
ATGGATCTGCTCAAGCTGAACCGCAGCTTGCAGGGACCAGGACCCGGGTCAGGGTCTTCTTTGTGCCGCC
CGGGTGTCTCCCTCCTCAACAGCAGTAGCGCCGGCAACCTCAGCTGCGAGACCCCTCGTATCCGCGGAAC
CGGGACCAGAGAATTGGAGTTGACCATTCGAATCACCCTTTATGCGGTGATCTTTCTGATGAGTGTTGGC
GGAAACGTGCTCATCATTGTGGTCCTGGGACTGAGCCGACGCCTAAGAACGGTCACCAACGCCTTCCTAC
TCTCCCTGGCAGTCAGCGACCTCCTGCTGGCTGTCGCTTGCATGCCCTTCACACTCCTGCCCAACCTCAT
GGGCACATTCATCTTCGGCACAGTCATCTGCAAGGCCGTTTCCTACCTCATGGGGGTATCAGTGAGTGTG
TCCACTCTAAATCTCGCGGCCATCGCCCTGGAGCGATACAGCGCCATCTGCCGACCACTGCAAGCACGAG
TGTGGCAGACACGCTCCCACGCAGCTCGGGTGATCTTAGCCACGTGGCTGCTGTCTGGATTGCTTATGGT
CCCCTACCCTGTGTACACCGTGGTGCAGCCAGTGGGGCCTCGAATACTGCAGTGCATGCATCTCTGGCCC
AGTGAACGTGTCCAACAAATGTGGTCCGTGCTTCTGCTAATACTGCTGTTCTTCATCCCGGGCGTGGTTA
TGGCAGTGGCCTATGGACTCATCTCCCGCGAACTCTACCTAGGGCTCCGCTTTGATGGTGATAATGACAG
CGAGACCCAAAGCCGGGTCCGAAACCAAGGGGGTCTGCCGGGTGGGGCAGCACCAGGGCCTGTCCAACAG
AACGGGGGTTGCCGGCATGTGACCAGCCTGACTGGGGAAGACAGTGATGGCTGCTACGTGCAACTTCCAC
GTTCCCGACTGGAGATGACAACGCTGACCACGCCCACTACTGGGCCAGGCCCTGGCCCTCGGCCCAACCA
GGCCAAGCTGCTGGCTAAGAAGCGGGTGGTGCGAATGCTGCTGGTGATTGTTTTGCTTTTTTTCGTGTGT
TGGCTGCCAGTGTACAGCGCCAACACGTGGCGTGCCTTCGATGGCCCAGGCGCGCGCCGAGCACTCGCAG
GGGCCCCTATCTCTTTCATCCACTTGCTGAGCTACACCTCTGCTTGTGCCAACCCCCTGGTCTACTGTTT
CATGCACCGCCGCTTCCGCCAGGCCTGCCTGGACACATGTGCCCGCTGTTGCCCACGCCCTCCACGAGCT
CGCCCACGGCCTCTTCCGGATGAGGATCCTCCTACCCCCTCCATCGCTTCTCTGTCCAGGCTAAGCTATA
CCACCATCAGCACGCTGGGGCCTGGCTAG
